>Addgene plasmid #119996 | pMaCTag-17 | depositor full sequence | sequence record 228020 | pMaCTag-17 sequence 3602 bps
GAACGCGGCCGCCAGCTGAAGCTTCGTACGTCAGGTGGAGGAGGTAGTGGCGGAGGCGGATCCGTGAGTG
CGATTAAGCCAGACATGAGGATCAAACTCCGTATGGAAGGCAACGTAAACGGGCACCACTTTGTGATCGA
CGGAGATGGTACAGGCAAGCCTTATGAGGGAAAACAGACCATGGATCTTGAAGTCAAAGAGGGCGGACCT
CTGCCTTTTGCCTTTGATATCCTGACCACTGCATTCCATTACGGCAACAGGGTATTCGTGAAATATCCAG
ACAACATACAAGACTATTTTAAGCAGTCGTTTCCTAAGGGGTATTCGTGGGAACGAAGCTTGACTTTCGA
AGACGGGGGCATTTGCAATGCCAGAAACGACATAACAATGGAAGGGGACACTTTCTATAATAAAGTTCGA
TTTTATGGTACCAACTTTCCCGCCAATGGTCCAGTTATGCAGAAGAAGACGCTGAAATGGGAGCCCTCCA
CTGAGAAAATGTATGTGCGTGATGGAGTGCTGACGGGTGATATTGAGATGGCTTTGTTGCTTGAAGGAAA
TGCCCATTACCGATGTGACTTCAGAACTACTTACAAAGCTAAGGAGAAGGGTGTCAAGTTACCAGGCGCC
CACTTTGTGGACCACGCCATTGAGATTTTAAGCCATGACAAAGATTACAACAAGGTTAAGCTGTATGAGC
ATGCTGTTGCTCATTCTGGATTGCCTGACAATGCCAGACGATGAACTAGTAACTTGTTTATTGCAGCTTA
TAATGGTTACAAATAAAGCAATAGCATCACAAATTTCACAAATAAAGCATTTTTTTCACTGCATTCTAGT
TGTGGTTTGTCCAAACTCATCAATGTATCTTAGTCGATATAACTTCGTATAGCATACATTATACGAAGTT
ATGTCGAGGAGGGCCTATTTCCCATGATTCCTTCATATTTGCATATACGATACAAGGCTGTTAGAGAGAT
AATTGGAATTAATTTGACTGTAAACACAAAGATATTAGTACAAAATACGTGACGTAGAAAGTAATAATTT
CTTGGGTAGTTTGCAGTTTTAAAATTATGTTTTAAAATGGACTATCATATGCTTACCGTAACTTGAAAGT
ATTTCGATTTCTTGGCTTTATATATCTTGTGGAAAGGACGAAACACCGATAACTTCGTATAGCATACATT
ATACGAAGTTATGGTACCGATGCAGCTAGCCCGCGGATCTGCCGGTCTCCCTATAGTGAGTCGTATTAAT
TTCGATAAGCCAGGTTAACCTGCATTAATGAATCGGCCAACGCGCGGGGAGAGGCGGTTTGCGTATTGGG
CGCTCTTCCGCTTCCTCGCTCACTGACTCGCTGCGCTCGGTCGTTCGGCTGCGGCGAGCGGTATCAGCTC
ACTCAAAGGCGGTAATACGGTTATCCACAGAATCAGGGGATAACGCAGGAAAGAACATGTGAGCAAAAGG
CCAGCAAAAGGCCAGGAACCGTAAAAAGGCCGCGTTGCTGGCGTTTTTCCATAGGCTCCGCCCCCCTGAC
GAGCATCACAAAAATCGACGCTCAAGTCAGAGGTGGCGAAACCCGACAGGACTATAAAGATACCAGGCGT
TTCCCCCTGGAAGCTCCCTCGTGCGCTCTCCTGTTCCGACCCTGCCGCTTACCGGATACCTGTCCGCCTT
TCTCCCTTCGGGAAGCGTGGCGCTTTCTCAATGCTCACGCTGTAGGTATCTCAGTTCGGTGTAGGTCGTT
CGCTCCAAGCTGGGCTGTGTGCACGAACCCCCCGTTCAGCCCGACCGCTGCGCCTTATCCGGTAACTATC
GTCTTGAGTCCAACCCGGTAAGACACGACTTATCGCCACTGGCAGCAGCCACTGGTAACAGGATTAGCAG
AGCGAGGTATGTAGGCGGTGCTACAGAGTTCTTGAAGTGGTGGCCTAACTACGGCTACACTAGAAGGACA
GTATTTGGTATCTGCGCTCTGCTGAAGCCAGTTACCTTCGGAAAAAGAGTTGGTAGCTCTTGATCCGGCA
AACAAACCACCGCTGGTAGCGGTGGTTTTTTTGTTTGCAAGCAGCAGATTACGCGCAGAAAAAAAGGATC
TCAAGAAGATCCTTTGATCTTTTCTACGGGGTCTGACGCTCAGTGGAACGAAAACTCACGTTAAGGGATT
TTGGTCATGAGATTATCAAAAAGGATCTTCACCTAGATCCTTTTAAATTAAAAATGAAGTTTTAAATCAA
TCTAAAGTATATATGAGTAAACTTGGTCTGACAGTTACCAATGCTTAATCAGTGAGGCACCTATCTCAGC
GATCTGTCTATTTCGTTCATCCATAGTTGCCTGACTCCCCGTCGTGTAGATAACTACGATACGGGAGGGC
TTACCATCTGGCCCCAGTGCTGCAATGATACCGCGAGACCCACGCTCACCGGCTCCAGATTTATCAGCAA
TAAACCAGCCAGCCGGAAGGGCCGAGCGCAGAAGTGGTCCTGCAACTTTATCCGCCTCCATCCAGTCTAT
TAATTGTTGCCGGGAAGCTAGAGTAAGTAGTTCGCCAGTTAATAGTTTGCGCAACGTTGTTGCCATTGCT
ACAGGCATCGTGGTGTCACGCTCGTCGTTTGGTATGGCTTCATTCAGCTCCGGTTCCCAACGATCAAGGC
GAGTTACATGATCCCCCATGTTGTGCAAAAAAGCGGTTAGCTCCTTCGGTCCTCCGATCGTTGTCAGAAG
TAAGTTGGCCGCAGTGTTATCACTCATGGTTATGGCAGCACTGCATAATTCTCTTACTGTCATGCCATCC
GTAAGATGCTTTTCTGTGACTGGTGAGTACTCAACCAAGTCATTCTGAGAATAGTGTATGCGGCGACCGA
GTTGCTCTTGCCCGGCGTCAATACGGGATAATACCGCGCCACATAGCAGAACTTTAAAAGTGCTCATCAT
TGGAAAACGTTCTTCGGGGCGAAAACTCTCAAGGATCTTACCGCTGTTGAGATCCAGTTCGATGTAACCC
ACTCGTGCACCCAACTGATCTTCAGCATCTTTTACTTTCACCAGCGTTTCTGGGTGAGCAAAAACAGGAA
GGCAAAATGCCGCAAAAAAGGGAATAAGGGCGACACGGAAATGTTGAATACTCATACTCTTCCTTTTTCA
ATATTATTGAAGCATTTATCAGGGTTATTGTCTCATGAGCGGATACATATTTGAATGTATTTAGAAAAAT
AAACAAATAGGGGTTCCGCGCACATTTCCCCGAAAAGTGCCACCTGACGTCTAAGAAACCATTATTATCA
TGACATTAACCTATAAAAATAGGCGTATCACGAGGCCCTTTCGTCTCGCGCGTTTCGGTGATGACGGTGA
AAACCTCTGACACATGCAGCTCCCGGAGACGGTCACAGCTTGTCTGTAAGCGGATGCCGGGAGCAGACAA
GCCCGTCAGGGCGCGTCAGCGGGTGTTGGCGGGTGTCGGGGCTGGCTTAACTATGCGGCATCAGAGCAGA
TTGTACTGAGAGTGCACCATATGGACATATTGTCGTTAGAACGCGGCTACAATTAATACATAACCTTATG
TATCATACACATACGATTTAGGTGACACTATA
Features (pLannotate 1.2.2; 13 found; start..end, strand, type, name):
     64..741     +  CDS            mEos4b: mEos4b is a photoconvertible red fluorescent protein published in 2015, derived from Lobophyllia hemprichii. It has moderate acid sensitivity.
    751..872     +  polyA_signal   SV40 poly(A) signal: SV40 polyadenylation signal
    879..912     +  protein_bind   loxP: Cre-mediated recombination occurs in the 8-bp core sequence (GCATACAT). Cre recombinase
    919..1159    +  promoter       U6 promoter: RNA polymerase III promoter for human U6 snRNA
   1169..1202    +  protein_bind   loxP: Cre-mediated recombination occurs in the 8-bp core sequence (GCATACAT). Cre recombinase
   1240..1258    -  promoter       T7 promoter: promoter for bacteriophage T7 RNA polymerase
   1280..1333    -  CDS            lacI (fragment): lac repressor; lacI; The lac repressor binds to the lac operator to inhibit transcription in E. coli. This inhibition can be relieved by adding lactose or isopropyl-β-D-thiogalactopyranoside (IPTG).
   1516..2104    -  rep_origin     ori: high-copy-number ColE1/pMB1/pBR322/pUC origin of replication
   2275..3135    -  CDS            AmpR: β-lactamase; bla; confers resistance to ampicillin, carbenicillin, and related antibiotics
   3136..3240    -  promoter       AmpR promoter: bla
   3335..3370    +  CDS            rop (fragment): Rop protein, which maintains plasmids at low copy number; rop
   3472..3523    +  misc_feature   bom (fragment): basis of mobility region from pBR322
   3586..2       +  promoter       SP6 promoter (across the origin): promoter for bacteriophage SP6 RNA polymerase
