>Addgene plasmid #119996 | pMaCTag-17 | addgene full sequence | sequence record 232595 | Addgene NGS Result
ATTTAGGTGACACTATAGAACGCGGCCGCCAGCTGAAGCTTCGTACGTCAGGTGGAGGAGGTAGTGGCGG
AGGCGGATCCGTGAGTGCGATTAAGCCAGACATGAGGATCAAACTCCGTATGGAAGGCAACGTAAACGGG
CACCACTTTGTGATCGACGGAGATGGTACAGGCAAGCCTTATGAGGGAAAACAGACCATGGATCTTGAAG
TCAAAGAGGGCGGACCTCTGCCTTTTGCCTTTGATATCCTGACCACTGCATTCCATTACGGCAACAGGGT
ATTCGTGAAATATCCAGACAACATACAAGACTATTTTAAGCAGTCGTTTCCTAAGGGGTATTCGTGGGAA
CGAAGCTTGACTTTCGAAGACGGGGGCATTTGCAATGCCAGAAACGACATAACAATGGAAGGGGACACTT
TCTATAATAAAGTTCGATTTTATGGTACCAACTTTCCCGCCAATGGTCCAGTTATGCAGAAGAAGACGCT
GAAATGGGAGCCCTCCACTGAGAAAATGTATGTGCGTGATGGAGTGCTGACGGGTGATATTGAGATGGCT
TTGTTGCTTGAAGGAAATGCCCATTACCGATGTGACTTCAGAACTACTTACAAAGCTAAGGAGAAGGGTG
TCAAGTTACCAGGCGCCCACTTTGTGGACCACGCCATTGAGATTTTAAGCCATGACAAAGATTACAACAA
GGTTAAGCTGTATGAGCATGCTGTTGCTCATTCTGGATTGCCTGACAATGCCAGACGATGAACTAGTAAC
TTGTTTATTGCAGCTTATAATGGTTACAAATAAAGCAATAGCATCACAAATTTCACAAATAAAGCATTTT
TTTCACTGCATTCTAGTTGTGGTTTGTCCAAACTCATCAATGTATCTTAGTCGATATAACTTCGTATAGC
ATACATTATACGAAGTTATGTCGAGGAGGGCCTATTTCCCATGATTCCTTCATATTTGCATATACGATAC
AAGGCTGTTAGAGAGATAATTGGAATTAATTTGACTGTAAACACAAAGATATTAGTACAAAATACGTGAC
GTAGAAAGTAATAATTTCTTGGGTAGTTTGCAGTTTTAAAATTATGTTTTAAAATGGACTATCATATGCT
TACCGTAACTTGAAAGTATTTCGATTTCTTGGCTTTATATATCTTGTGGAAAGGACGAAACACCGATAAC
TTCGTATAGCATACATTATACGAAGTTATGGTACCGATGCAGCTAGCCCGCGGATCTGCCGGTCTCCCTA
TAGTGAGTCGTATTAATTTCGATAAGCCAGGTTAACCTGCATTAATGAATCGGCCAACGCGCGGGGAGAG
GCGGTTTGCGTATTGGGCGCTCTTCCGCTTCCTCGCTCACTGACTCGCTGCGCTCGGTCGTTCGGCTGCG
GCGAGCGGTATCAGCTCACTCAAAGGCGGTAATACGGTTATCCACAGAATCAGGGGATAACGCAGGAAAG
AACATGTGAGCAAAAGGCCAGCAAAAGGCCAGGAACCGTAAAAAGGCCGCGTTGCTGGCGTTTTTCCATA
GGCTCCGCCCCCCTGACGAGCATCACAAAAATCGACGCTCAAGTCAGAGGTGGCGAAACCCGACAGGACT
ATAAAGATACCAGGCGTTTCCCCCTGGAAGCTCCCTCGTGCGCTCTCCTGTTCCGACCCTGCCGCTTACC
GGATACCTGTCCGCCTTTCTCCCTTCGGGAAGCGTGGCGCTTTCTCATAGCTCACGCTGTAGGTATCTCA
GTTCGGTGTAGGTCGTTCGCTCCAAGCTGGGCTGTGTGCACGAACCCCCCGTTCAGCCCGACCGCTGCGC
CTTATCCGGTAACTATCGTCTTGAGTCCAACCCGGTAAGACACGACTTATCGCCACTGGCAGCAGCCACT
GGTAACAGGATTAGCAGAGCGAGGTATGTAGGCGGTGCTACAGAGTTCTTGAAGTGGTGGCCTAACTACG
GCTACACTAGAAGAACAGTATTTGGTATCTGCGCTCTGCTGAAGCCAGTTACCTTCGGAAAAAGAGTTGG
TAGCTCTTGATCCGGCAAACAAACCACCGCTGGTAGCGGTGGTTTTTTTGTTTGCAAGCAGCAGATTACG
CGCAGAAAAAAAGGATCTCAAGAAGATCCTTTGATCTTTTCTACGGGGTCTGACGCTCAGTGGAACGAAA
ACTCACGTTAAGGGATTTTGGTCATGAGATTATCAAAAAGGATCTTCACCTAGATCCTTTTAAATTAAAA
ATGAAGTTTTAAATCAATCTAAAGTATATATGAGTAAACTTGGTCTGACAGTTACCAATGCTTAATCAGT
GAGGCACCTATCTCAGCGATCTGTCTATTTCGTTCATCCATAGTTGCCTGACTCCCCGTCGTGTAGATAA
CTACGATACGGGAGGGCTTACCATCTGGCCCCAGTGCTGCAATGATACCGCGAGACCCACGCTCACCGGC
TCCAGATTTATCAGCAATAAACCAGCCAGCCGGAAGGGCCGAGCGCAGAAGTGGTCCTGCAACTTTATCC
GCCTCCATCCAGTCTATTAATTGTTGCCGGGAAGCTAGAGTAAGTAGTTCGCCAGTTAATAGTTTGCGCA
ACGTTGTTGCCATTGCTACAGGCATCGTGGTGTCACGCTCGTCGTTTGGTATGGCTTCATTCAGCTCCGG
TTCCCAACGATCAAGGCGAGTTACATGATCCCCCATGTTGTGCAAAAAAGCGGTTAGCTCCTTCGGTCCT
CCGATCGTTGTCAGAAGTAAGTTGGCCGCAGTGTTATCACTCATGGTTATGGCAGCACTGCATAATTCTC
TTACTGTCATGCCATCCGTAAGATGCTTTTCTGTGACTGGTGAGTACTCAACCAAGTCATTCTGAGAATA
GTGTATGCGGCGACCGAGTTGCTCTTGCCCGGCGTCAATACGGGATAATACCGCGCCACATAGCAGAACT
TTAAAAGTGCTCATCATTGGAAAACGTTCTTCGGGGCGAAAACTCTCAAGGATCTTACCGCTGTTGAGAT
CCAGTTCGATGTAACCCACTCGTGCACCCAACTGATCTTCAGCATCTTTTACTTTCACCAGCGTTTCTGG
GTGAGCAAAAACAGGAAGGCAAAATGCCGCAAAAAAGGGAATAAGGGCGACACGGAAATGTTGAATACTC
ATACTCTTCCTTTTTCAATATTATTGAAGCATTTATCAGGGTTATTGTCTCATGAGCGGATACATATTTG
AATGTATTTAGAAAAATAAACAAATAGGGGTTCCGCGCACATTTCCCCGAAAAGTGCCACCTGACGTCTA
AGAAACCATTATTATCATGACATTAACCTATAAAAATAGGCGTATCACGAGGCCCTTTCGTCTCGCGCGT
TTCGGTGATGACGGTGAAAACCTCTGACACATGCAGCTCCCGGAGACGGTCACAGCTTGTCTGTAAGCGG
ATGCCGGGAGCAGACAAGCCCGTCAGGGCGCGTCAGCGGGTGTTGGCGGGTGTCGGGGCTGGCTTAACTA
TGCGGCATCAGAGCAGATTGTACTGAGAGTGCACCATATGGACATATTGTCGTTAGAACGCGGCTACAAT
TAATACATAACCTTATGTATCATACACATACG
Features (pLannotate 1.2.2; 13 found; start..end, strand, type, name):
      1..19      +  promoter       SP6 promoter: promoter for bacteriophage SP6 RNA polymerase
     81..758     +  CDS            mEos4b: mEos4b is a photoconvertible red fluorescent protein published in 2015, derived from Lobophyllia hemprichii. It has moderate acid sensitivity.
    768..889     +  polyA_signal   SV40 poly(A) signal: SV40 polyadenylation signal
    896..929     +  protein_bind   loxP: Cre-mediated recombination occurs in the 8-bp core sequence (GCATACAT). Cre recombinase
    936..1176    +  promoter       U6 promoter: RNA polymerase III promoter for human U6 snRNA
   1186..1219    +  protein_bind   loxP: Cre-mediated recombination occurs in the 8-bp core sequence (GCATACAT). Cre recombinase
   1257..1275    -  promoter       T7 promoter: promoter for bacteriophage T7 RNA polymerase
   1297..1350    -  CDS            lacI (fragment): lac repressor; lacI; The lac repressor binds to the lac operator to inhibit transcription in E. coli. This inhibition can be relieved by adding lactose or isopropyl-β-D-thiogalactopyranoside (IPTG).
   1533..2121    -  rep_origin     ori: high-copy-number ColE1/pMB1/pBR322/pUC origin of replication
   2292..3152    -  CDS            AmpR: β-lactamase; bla; confers resistance to ampicillin, carbenicillin, and related antibiotics
   3153..3257    -  promoter       AmpR promoter: bla
   3352..3387    +  CDS            rop (fragment): Rop protein, which maintains plasmids at low copy number; rop
   3489..3540    +  misc_feature   bom (fragment): basis of mobility region from pBR322
