[The description below was written by a language model from this plasmid's Addgene catalogue record and pLannotate feature annotations shown in this document.]
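Description:
pMaCTag-17 is a 3.6 kb PCR-template plasmid built on the pFA6a backbone, intended not for direct expression but as the source of a tagging cassette for C-terminal tagging of endogenous mammalian genes with mEos4b. It is maintained in E. coli as a high-copy plasmid through a ColE1/pUC-type origin and selected with ampicillin via the β-lactamase gene and its native promoter. Short rop, bom and lacI fragments are backbone remnants, and SP6 and T7 phage promoters flank the cassette region. The two available sequence records (depositor and sequencing result) are the same length and show the same features in the same order, differing only in where numbering starts.

The cassette begins with a promoterless mEos4b coding sequence, a photoconvertible fluorescent protein derived from Lobophyllia hemprichii (the "human" species entry in the catalogue presumably reflects the intended host rather than the protein's origin). It is followed by an SV40 polyadenylation signal and then a human U6 RNA polymerase III promoter flanked by two loxP sites. No mammalian selection marker is present, consistent with the stated "without selection" design.

In the associated CRISPR-Cas12a-assisted PCR tagging approach, the cassette is amplified with two gene-specific tagging oligos (M1 and M2). As generally described for this method, these add homology arms for the target locus and a Cas12a crRNA sequence placed downstream of the U6 promoter. The PCR product therefore both expresses the guide that directs cleavage near the target gene's stop codon and serves as the repair donor, fusing mEos4b in frame under the endogenous promoter. The loxP sites would permit Cre-mediated removal of the U6 element after integration, although the record does not say so explicitly.
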