Addgene plasmid #119996: pMaCTag-17
Purpose: Template for C-terminal PCR tagging of mammalian genes (without selection) with mEos4b
Depositing lab: Michael Knop. Publication: CRISPR-Cas12a-assisted PCR tagging of mammalian genes. Fueller J, Herbst K, Meurer M, Gubicza K, Kurtulmus B, Knopf JD, Kirrmaier D, Buchmuller BC, Pereira G, Lemberg MK, Knop M. J Cell Biol. 2020 Jun 1;219(6). pii: 151766. doi: 10.1083/jcb.201910210. PubMed 32406907.
Backbone
  Vector backbone: pFA6a
  Backbone size w/o insert (bp): 2412
  Vector type: PCR Template
Growth in bacteria
  Bacterial resistance: Ampicillin, 100 μg/mL
  Growth temperature: 37°C
  Growth strain: DH5alpha
  Copy number: High Copy
Gene/Insert
  Gene/Insert name: mEos4b
  Species: H. sapiens (human)
  Promoter: None
  Tag / fusion protein: mEos4b (C terminal on backbone)
  Cloning method: Restriction Enzyme; 5′ cloning site BamHI (not destroyed); 3′ cloning site SpeI (not destroyed)
  Sequencing primers: 5′ SP6; 3′ AAACCACAACTAGAATGCAGTG
Terms and licenses: Academic/Nonprofit Terms; Industry Terms: Not Available to Industry
Depositor comments: Template plasmid for C-terminal PCR tagging of mammalian genes. For M1 and M2 tagging oligo design please visit www.pcr-tagging.com Please visit https://www.biorxiv.org/content/early/2018/11/20/473876 for BioRxiv preprint
How to cite: pMaCTag-17 was a gift from Michael Knop (Addgene plasmid # 119996 ; http://n2t.net/addgene:119996 ; RRID:Addgene_119996)
